>Addgene plasmid #23117 | pcDNA5/FRT/TO-Flag-Tipin | addgene partial sequence | sequence record 28979 | 23117 with CMV-F
GGGGGCNTTAGCGAGCTCTCCCTATCAGTGATAGAGATCTCCCTATCAGTGATAGAGATCGTCGACGAGC
TCGTTTAGTGAACCGTCAGATCGCCTGGAGACGCCATCCACGCTGTTTTGACCTCCATAGAAGACACCGG
GACCGATCCAGCCTCCGGACTCTAGCGTTTAAACTTAAGCTTGGTACCGAGCTCGGATCCAGGATGGACT
ACAAGGACGACGATGACAAGCTAGAACCACAGGAGAATGGCGTGATTGACCTACCAGATTATGAGCATGT
AGAAGATGAAACTTTTCCTCCTTTCCCACCTCCAGCCTCTCCAGAGAGACAAGATGGTGAAGGAACTGAG
CCTGATGAAGAGTCAGGAAATGGAGCACCTGTTCCTGTACCTCCAAAGAGAACAGTTAAAAGAAATATAC
CCAAGCTGGATGCTCAGAGATTAATTTCAGAGAGAGGACTTCCAGCCTTAAGGCATGTATTTGATAAGGC
AAAATTCAAAGGTAAAGGTCATGAGGCTGAAGACTTGAAGATGCTAATCAGACACATGGAGCACTGGGCA
CATAGGCTATTCCCTAAACTGCAGTTTGAGGATTTTATTGACAGAGTTGAATACCTGGGAAGTAAAAAGG
AAGTTCAGACCTGTTTAAAACGAATTCGACTTGATCTCCCT
