[The description below was written by a language model from this plasmid's Addgene catalogue record.]
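Description:
pcDNA5/FRT/TO-Flag-Tipin is a mammalian expression plasmid built on the commercial pcDNA5/FRT/TO backbone (about 5.1 kb without insert). It carries the human TIPIN coding sequence (Timeless-interacting protein), an insert of roughly 900 bp, cloned between BamHI and XhoI sites that both remain intact. A Flag epitope is fused to the N-terminus of Tipin, allowing detection or immunoprecipitation with anti-Flag reagents. The plasmid is propagated in E. coli as a high-copy vector under ampicillin selection, and hygromycin is the selectable marker for mammalian cells.

No feature table is provided, so the regulatory elements are not listed explicitly. The CMV forward and BGH reverse sequencing primers nevertheless fit the standard layout of this backbone, in which the insert lies between a CMV promoter and a bovine growth hormone polyadenylation signal. In general, the "TO" version of the promoter contains tetracycline operator sites, so expression is repressed in cells producing the Tet repressor and switched on by tetracycline or doxycycline. The "FRT" designation refers to a Flp recombination target site. This site permits Flp recombinase-mediated integration of the plasmid at a single matching genomic FRT site in suitably engineered host lines, and hygromycin resistance is used to recover the integrants. The result is an isogenic stable cell line with inducible expression.

The associated publication concerns the interaction between Tipin and replication protein A and its role in ATR-dependent Chk1 phosphorylation after genotoxic stress. This suggests the construct was used to express tagged Tipin in human cells for studies of replication checkpoint signalling and protein interactions.
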