Addgene plasmid #23117: pcDNA5/FRT/TO-Flag-Tipin
Depositing lab: Aziz Sancar. Depositing organization: University of North Carolina at Chapel Hill. Publication: Tipin-replication protein A interaction mediates Chk1 phosphorylation by ATR in response to genotoxic stress. Kemp MG, Akan Z, Yilmaz S, Grillo M, Smith-Roe SL, Kang TH, Cordeiro-Stone M, Kaufmann WK, Abraham RT, Sancar A, Unsal-Kacmaz K. J Biol Chem. 2010 May 28;285(22):16562-71. doi: 10.1074/jbc.M110.110304. Epub 2010 Mar 15. PubMed 20233725.
Backbone
  Vector backbone: pcDNA5/FRT/TO
  Backbone manufacturer: Invitrogen
  Backbone size w/o insert (bp): 5137
  Vector type: Mammalian Expression
  Selectable markers: Hygromycin
Growth in bacteria
  Bacterial resistance: Ampicillin, 100 μg/mL
  Growth temperature: 37°C
  Growth strain: DH5alpha
  Copy number: High Copy
Gene/Insert
  Gene/Insert name: Tipin (alt name: Timeless-interacting protein)
  Species: H. sapiens (human)
  Insert size (bp): 903
  Entrez Gene: TIPIN
  Tag / fusion protein: Flag (N terminal on insert)
  Cloning method: Restriction Enzyme; 5′ cloning site BamHI (not destroyed); 3′ cloning site XhoI (not destroyed)
  Sequencing primers: 5′ CMV: CGCAAATGGGCGGTAGGCGTG; 3′ BGH
Terms and licenses: Academic/Nonprofit Terms; Industry Terms: Not Available to Industry
How to cite: pcDNA5/FRT/TO-Flag-Tipin was a gift from Aziz Sancar (Addgene plasmid # 23117 ; http://n2t.net/addgene:23117 ; RRID:Addgene_23117)
